Addgene plasmid #227846: pET-28a KGA-WT
Purpose: To express in E. coli KGA-WT
Depositing lab: Sheng-cai Lin. Depositing organization: Xiamen University. Publication: AMPK targets PDZD8 to trigger carbon source shift from glucose to glutamine. Li M, Wang Y, Wei X, Cai WF, Wu J, Zhu M, Wang Y, Liu YH, Xiong J, Qu Q, Chen Y, Tian X, Yao L, Xie R, Li X, Chen S, Huang X, Zhang C, Xie C, Wu Y, Xu Z, Zhang B, Jiang B, Wang ZC, Li Q, Li G, Lin SY, Yu L, Piao HL, Deng X, Han J, Zhang CS, Lin SC. Cell Res. 2024 Jun 19. doi: 10.1038/s41422-024-00985-6. PubMed 38898113.
Backbone
  Vector backbone: pET-28a
  Vector type: Bacterial Expression
Growth in bacteria
  Bacterial resistance: Kanamycin, 50 μg/mL
  Growth temperature: 37°C
  Growth strain: DH5alpha
  Copy number: High Copy
Gene/Insert
  Gene/Insert name: KGA isoform
  Species: H. sapiens (human)
  Entrez Gene: GLS (a.k.a. AAD20, CASGID, DEE71, EIEE71, GAC, GAM, GDPAG, GLS1, KGA)
  Tag / fusion protein: HIS (N terminal on insert)
  Cloning method: Ligation Independent Cloning
Terms and licenses: Academic/Nonprofit Terms; Industry Terms: Not Available to Industry
How to cite: pET-28a KGA-WT was a gift from Sheng-cai Lin (Addgene plasmid # 227846 ; http://n2t.net/addgene:227846 ; RRID:Addgene_227846)
