[The description below was written by a language model from this plasmid's Addgene catalogue record and pLannotate feature annotations shown in this document.]
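Description:
pET-28a KGA-WT is a bacterial expression plasmid of about 7.4 kb, built on the pET-28a backbone to produce the wild-type kidney-type glutaminase (KGA) isoform of human GLS in E. coli. It is selected with kanamycin through an aph(3')-Ia aminoglycoside phosphotransferase gene. It replicates from a ColE1/pMB1-family origin accompanied by the pBR322 bom region and the rop gene. Rop normally moderates copy number, although the catalogue lists the plasmid as high copy. An f1 phage origin is also present. Short annotated fragments of the tetracycline resistance gene and of the AmpR promoter appear to be backbone remnants rather than functional markers.

Expression is driven by a T7 promoter immediately followed by a lac operator, and the plasmid carries lacI under its own promoter. Transcription therefore depends on a host that supplies T7 RNA polymerase. It is held off by Lac repressor until relieved with IPTG or lactose. Downstream lie the T7 gene 10 ribosome binding site, a short His-tag sequence (annotated as a fragment of a composite tag), a thrombin cleavage site and the T7 tag leader, followed by the roughly 2 kb GLS coding sequence and the T7 terminator. This arrangement matches the catalogued N-terminal His tag, which permits metal-affinity purification and, in principle, tag removal with thrombin. A second His-tag fragment is annotated just after the insert. The record does not show whether it is translated, which would depend on a stop codon at the end of the insert. The insert was introduced by ligation-independent cloning. The stated purpose is recombinant KGA expression in E. coli, and the associated publication concerns AMPK, PDZD8 and a shift in carbon source use from glucose to glutamine.
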