Features (pLannotate 1.2.2; 22 found; start..end, strand, type, name):
     12..440     +  rep_origin     f1 ori (sequence partly withheld): f1 bacteriophage origin of replication; arrow indicates direction of (+) strand synthesis
    493..550     +  promoter       AmpR promoter (fragment): bla
    559..1374    -  CDS            KanR: aminoglycoside phosphotransferase; aph(3')-Ia; confers resistance to kanamycin in bacteria or G418 (Geneticin®) in eukaryotes
   1496..2084    +  rep_origin     ori: high-copy-number ColE1/pMB1/pBR322/pUC origin of replication
   2270..2409    -  misc_feature   bom: basis of mobility region from pBR322
   2511..2702    -  CDS            rop: Rop protein, which maintains plasmids at low copy number; rop
   2719..3099    +  CDS            YPB1_ECOLX: Protein predicted: Swiss-Prot protein existence level 4. From Escherichia coli.
   3171..3462    -  CDS            TcR (fragment): tetracycline efflux protein; tet; confers resistance to tetracycline
   3477..3498    -  protein_bind   CAP binding site: CAP binding activates transcription in the presence of cAMP. E. coli catabolite activator protein
   3511..4593    -  CDS            lacI: lac repressor; lacI; The lac repressor binds to the lac operator to inhibit transcription in E. coli. This inhibition can be relieved by adding lactose or isopropyl-β-D-thiogalactopyranoside (IPTG).
   4594..4671    -  promoter       lacI promoter: lacI
   4679..4958    -  CDS            TcR (fragment): tetracycline efflux protein; tet; confers resistance to tetracycline
   4980..4998    +  promoter       T7 promoter: promoter for bacteriophage T7 RNA polymerase
   4999..5023    +  protein_bind   lac operator: The lac repressor binds to the lac operator to inhibit transcription in E. coli. This inhibition can be relieved by adding lactose or isopropyl-β-D-thiogalactopyranoside (IPTG). lac repressor encoded by lacI
   5038..5060    +  RBS            RBS: efficient ribosome binding site from bacteriophage T7 gene 10 (Olins and Rangwala, 1989)
   5079..5095    +  CDS            capTEV™ (fragment): composite tag for in vivo biotinylation, TEV protease cleavage, and 6xHis tagging
   5106..5123    +  CDS            thrombin site: thrombin recognition and cleavage site
   5127..5159    +  CDS            T7 tag (gene 10 leader): leader peptide from bacteriophage T7 gene 10 promotes efficient translation in E. coli
   5184..7190    +  CDS            GLS: GLSK_HUMAN - Also known as GLS1, KIAA0838. Experimental evidence at protein level: Swiss-Prot protein existence level 1. [Isoform 2]: Lacks catalytic activity. From Homo sapiens (Human).
   7212..7229    +  CDS            9xHis (fragment): 9xHis affinity tag
   7239..7288    +  CDS            SET1 (fragment): solubility-enhancement tag derived from T7 phage gene 10B
   7296..7343    +  terminator     T7 terminator: transcription terminator for bacteriophage T7 RNA polymerase
>Addgene plasmid #227846 | pET-28a KGA-WT | addgene full sequence | sequence record 477309 | Addgene NGS Result
TGGCGAATGGG
[124 nt withheld, positions 12-135]
C
[91 nt withheld, positions 137-227]
A
[49 nt withheld, positions 229-277]
CCTTTGACGTTGGAGTCCACGTTCTTT
[37 nt withheld, positions 305-341]
ACCCTATCTCGGTCTATTCTTTTGATTTATAAGGGATTTTGCCGATTTCGGCCTATTGGTTAAAAAATGA
GCTGATTTAACAAAAATTTAACGCGAATTTTAACAAAATATTAACGCTTACAATTTAGGTGGCACTTTTC
GGGGAAATGTGCGCGGAACCCCTATTTGTTTATTTTTCTAAATACATTCAAATATGTATCCGCTCATGAA
TTAATTCTTAGAAAAACTCATCGAGCATCAAATGAAACTGCAATTTATTCATATCAGGATTATCAATACC
ATATTTTTGAAAAAGCCGTTTCTGTAATGAAGGAGAAAACTCACCGAGGCAGTTCCATAGGATGGCAAGA
TCCTGGTATCGGTCTGCGATTCCGACTCGTCCAACATCAATACAACCTATTAATTTCCCCTCGTCAAAAA
TAAGGTTATCAAGTGAGAAATCACCATGAGTGACGACTGAATCCGGTGAGAATGGCAAAAGTTTATGCAT
TTCTTTCCAGACTTGTTCAACAGGCCAGCCATTACGCTCGTCATCAAAATCACTCGCATCAACCAAACCG
TTATTCATTCGTGATTGCGCCTGAGCGAGACGAAATACGCGATCGCTGTTAAAAGGACAATTACAAACAG
GAATCGAATGCAACCGGCGCAGGAACACTGCCAGCGCATCAACAATATTTTCACCTGAATCAGGATATTC
TTCTAATACCTGGAATGCTGTTTTCCCGGGGATCGCAGTGGTGAGTAACCATGCATCATCAGGAGTACGG
ATAAAATGCTTGATGGTCGGAAGAGGCATAAATTCCGTCAGCCAGTTTAGTCTGACCATCTCATCTGTAA
CATCATTGGCAACGCTACCTTTGCCATGTTTCAGAAACAACTCTGGCGCATCGGGCTTCCCATACAATCG
ATAGATTGTCGCACCTGATTGCCCGACATTATCGCGAGCCCATTTATACCCATATAAATCAGCATCCATG
TTGGAATTTAATCGCGGCCTAGAGCAAGACGTTTCCCGTTGAATATGGCTCATAACACCCCTTGTATTAC
TGTTTATGTAAGCAGACAGTTTTATTGTTCATGACCAAAATCCCTTAACGTGAGTTTTCGTTCCACTGAG
CGTCAGACCCCGTAGAAAAGATCAAAGGATCTTCTTGAGATCCTTTTTTTCTGCGCGTAATCTGCTGCTT
GCAAACAAAAAAACCACCGCTACCAGCGGTGGTTTGTTTGCCGGATCAAGAGCTACCAACTCTTTTTCCG
AAGGTAACTGGCTTCAGCAGAGCGCAGATACCAAATACTGTCCTTCTAGTGTAGCCGTAGTTAGGCCACC
ACTTCAAGAACTCTGTAGCACCGCCTACATACCTCGCTCTGCTAATCCTGTTACCAGTGGCTGCTGCCAG
TGGCGATAAGTCGTGTCTTACCGGGTTGGACTCAAGACGATAGTTACCGGATAAGGCGCAGCGGTCGGGC
TGAACGGGGGGTTCGTGCACACAGCCCAGCTTGGAGCGAACGACCTACACCGAACTGAGATACCTACAGC
GTGAGCTATGAGAAAGCGCCACGCTTCCCGAAGGGAGAAAGGCGGACAGGTATCCGGTAAGCGGCAGGGT
CGGAACAGGAGAGCGCACGAGGGAGCTTCCAGGGGGAAACGCCTGGTATCTTTATAGTCCTGTCGGGTTT
CGCCACCTCTGACTTGAGCGTCGATTTTTGTGATGCTCGTCAGGGGGGCGGAGCCTATGGAAAAACGCCA
GCAACGCGGCCTTTTTACGGTTCCTGGCCTTTTGCTGGCCTTTTGCTCACATGTTCTTTCCTGCGTTATC
CCCTGATTCTGTGGATAACCGTATTACCGCCTTTGAGTGAGCTGATACCGCTCGCCGCAGCCGAACGACC
GAGCGCAGCGAGTCAGTGAGCGAGGAAGCGGAAGAGCGCCTGATGCGGTATTTTCTCCTTACGCATCTGT
GCGGTATTTCACACCGCAATGGTGCACTCTCAGTACAATCTGCTCTGATGCCGCATAGTTAAGCCAGTAT
ACACTCCGCTATCGCTACGTGACTGGGTCATGGCTGCGCCCCGACACCCGCCAACACCCGCTGACGCGCC
CTGACGGGCTTGTCTGCTCCCGGCATCCGCTTACAGACAAGCTGTGACCGTCTCCGGGAGCTGCATGTGT
CAGAGGTTTTCACCGTCATCACCGAAACGCGCGAGGCAGCTGCGGTAAAGCTCATCAGCGTGGTCGTGAA
GCGATTCACAGATGTCTGCCTGTTCATCCGCGTCCAGCTCGTTGAGTTTCTCCAGAAGCGTTAATGTCTG
GCTTCTGATAAAGCGGGCCATGTTAAGGGCGGTTTTTTCCTGTTTGGTCACTGATGCCTCCGTGTAAGGG
GGATTTCTGTTCATGGGGGTAATGATACCGATGAAACGAGAGAGGATGCTCACGATACGGGTTACTGATG
ATGAACATGCCCGGTTACTGGAACGTTGTGAGGGTAAACAACTGGCGGTATGGATGCGGCGGGACCAGAG
AAAAATCACTCAGGGTCAATGCCAGCGCTTCGTTAATACAGATGTAGGTGTTCCACAGGGTAGCCAGCAG
CATCCTGCGATGCAGATCCGGAACATAATGGTGCAGGGCGCTGACTTCCGCGTTTCCAGACTTTACGAAA
CACGGAAACCGAAGACCATTCATGTTGTTGCTCAGGTCGCAGACGTTTTGCAGCAGCAGTCGCTTCACGT
TCGCTCGCGTATCGGTGATTCATTCTGCTAACCAGTAAGGCAACCCCGCCAGCCTAGCCGGGTCCTCAAC
GACAGGAGCACGATCATGCGCACCCGTGGGGCCGCCATGCCGGCGATAATGGCCTGCTTCTCGCCGAAAC
GTTTGGTGGCGGGACCAGTGACGAAGGCTTGAGCGAGGGCGTGCAAGATTCCGAATACCGCAAGCGACAG
GCCGATCATCGTCGCGCTCCAGCGAAAGCGGTCCTCGCCGAAAATGACCCAGAGCGCTGCCGGCACCTGT
CCTACGAGTTGCATGATAAAGAAGACAGTCATAAGTGCGGCGACGATAGTCATGCCCCGCGCCCACCGGA
AGGAGCTGACTGGGTTGAAGGCTCTCAAGGGCATCGGTCGAGATCCCGGTGCCTAATGAGTGAGCTAACT
TACATTAATTGCGTTGCGCTCACTGCCCGCTTTCCAGTCGGGAAACCTGTCGTGCCAGCTGCATTAATGA
ATCGGCCAACGCGCGGGGAGAGGCGGTTTGCGTATTGGGCGCCAGGGTGGTTTTTCTTTTCACCAGTGAG
ACGGGCAACAGCTGATTGCCCTTCACCGCCTGGCCCTGAGAGAGTTGCAGCAAGCGGTCCACGCTGGTTT
GCCCCAGCAGGCGAAAATCCTGTTTGATGGTGGTTAACGGCGGGATATAACATGAGCTGTCTTCGGTATC
GTCGTATCCCACTACCGAGATATCCGCACCAACGCGCAGCCCGGACTCGGTAATGGCGCGCATTGCGCCC
AGCGCCATCTGATCGTTGGCAACCAGCATCGCAGTGGGAACGATGCCCTCATTCAGCATTTGCATGGTTT
GTTGAAAACCGGACATGGCACTCCAGTCGCCTTCCCGTTCCGCTATCGGCTGAATTTGATTGCGAGTGAG
ATATTTATGCCAGCCAGCCAGACGCAGACGCGCCGAGACAGAACTTAATGGGCCCGCTAACAGCGCGATT
TGCTGGTGACCCAATGCGACCAGATGCTCCACGCCCAGTCGCGTACCGTCTTCATGGGAGAAAATAATAC
TGTTGATGGGTGTCTGGTCAGAGACATCAAGAAATAACGCCGGAACATTAGTGCAGGCAGCTTCCACAGC
AATGGCATCCTGGTCATCCAGCGGATAGTTAATGATCAGCCCACTGACGCGTTGCGCGAGAAGATTGTGC
ACCGCCGCTTTACAGGCTTCGACGCCGCTTCGTTCTACCATCGACACCACCACGCTGGCACCCAGTTGAT
CGGCGCGAGATTTAATCGCCGCGACAATTTGCGACGGCGCGTGCAGGGCCAGACTGGAGGTGGCAACGCC
AATCAGCAACGACTGTTTGCCCGCCAGTTGTTGTGCCACGCGGTTGGGAATGTAATTCAGCTCCGCCATC
GCCGCTTCCACTTTTTCCCGCGTTTTCGCAGAAACGTGGCTGGCCTGGTTCACCACGCGGGAAACGGTCT
GATAAGAGACACCGGCATACTCTGCGACATCGTATAACGTTACTGGTTTCACATTCACCACCCTGAATTG
ACTCTCTTCCGGGCGCTATCATGCCATACCGCGAAAGGTTTTGCGCCATTCGATGGTGTCCGGGATCTCG
ACGCTCTCCCTTATGCGACTCCTGCATTAGGAAGCAGCCCAGTAGTAGGTTGAGGCCGTTGAGCACCGCC
GCCGCAAGGAATGGTGCATGCAAGGAGATGGCGCCCAACAGTCCCCCGGCCACGGGGCCTGCCACCATAC
CCACGCCGAAACAAGCGCTCATGAGCCCGAAGTGGCGAGCCCGATCTTCCCCATCGGTGATGTCGGCGAT
ATAGGCGCCAGCAACCGCACCTGTGGCGCCGGTGATGCCGGCCACGATGCGTCCGGCGTAGAGGATCGAG
ATCTCGATCCCGCGAAATTAATACGACTCACTATAGGGGAATTGTGAGCGGATAACAATTCCCCTCTAGA
AATAATTTTGTTTAACTTTAAGAAGGAGATATACCATGGGCAGCAGCCATCATCATCATCATCACAGCAG
CGGCCTGGTGCCGCGCGGCAGCCATATGGCTAGCATGACTGGTGGACAGCAAATGGGTCGCGGATCGAGA
GAATTCGGATCCATGATGCGGCTGCGAGGCTCGGGGATGCTGCGGGACCTGCTCCTGCGGTCGCCCGCAG
GAGTATCGGCGACTCTGCGGCGGGCACAGCCCTTGGTCACCCTGTGCCGGCGTCCCCGAGGCGGGGGACG
GCCGGCCGCGGGCCCGGCTGCCGCCGCGCGACTCCACCCGTGGTGGGGCGGGGGCGGCTGGCCGGCGGAG
CCCCTCGCGCGGGGCCTGTCCAGCTCTCCTTCGGAGATCTTGCAGGAGCTGGGCAAGGGGAGCACGCATC
CGCAGCCCGGGGTGTCGCCACCCGCTGCCCCGGCGGCGCCCGGCCCCAAGGACGGCCCCGGGGAGACGGA
CGCGTTTGGCAACAGCGAGGGCAAAGAGCTGGTGGCCTCAGGTGAAAATAAAATAAAACAGGGTCTGTTA
CCTAGCTTGGAAGATTTGCTGTTCTATACAATTGCTGAAGGACAAGAGAAAATACCTGTTCATAAATTTA
TTACAGCACTCAAATCTACAGGATTGCGAACGTCTGATCCCAGGTTGAAAGAGTGTATGGATATGTTAAG
ATTAACTCTTCAAACAACATCAGATGGTGTCATGCTAGACAAAGATCTTTTTAAAAAATGTGTTCAGAGC
AACATTGTTTTGTTGACACAAGCATTTAGAAGAAAGTTTGTGATTCCTGACTTTATGTCTTTTACCTCAC
ACATTGATGAGTTATATGAAAGTGCTAAAAAGCAGTCTGGAGGAAAGGTTGCAGATTATATTCCTCAACT
GGCCAAATTCAGTCCCGATTTGTGGGGTGTGTCTGTTTGTACAGTAGATGGACAGAGGCATTCTACTGGA
GATACCAAAGTTCCCTTCTGTCTTCAGTCCTGTGTAAAACCTTTGAAATATGCCATTGCTGTTAATGATC
TTGGAACTGAATATGTGCATCGATATGTTGGAAAAGAGCCGAGTGGACTAAGATTCAACAAACTATTTTT
GAATGAAGATGATAAACCACATAATCCTATGGTAAATGCTGGAGCAATTGTTGTGACTTCACTAATAAAG
CAAGGAGTAAATAATGCTGAAAAATTTGACTATGTCATGCAGTTTTTGAATAAGATGGCTGGTAATGAAT
ATGTTGGATTCAGTAATGCAACGTTTCAGTCTGAAAGAGAAAGTGGAGATCGAAATTTTGCAATAGGATA
TTACTTAAAAGAAAAGAAGTGTTTTCCAGAAGGCACAGACATGGTTGGTATATTAGACTTCTACTTCCAG
CTGTGCTCCATTGAAGTGACTTGTGAATCAGCCAGTGTGATGGCTGCGACACTGGCTAATGGTGGTTTCT
GCCCAATTACTGGTGAAAGAGTACTGAGCCCTGAAGCAGTTCGAAATACATTGAGTTTGATGCATTCCTG
TGGCATGTATGACTTCTCAGGGCAGTTTGCTTTCCATGTTGGTCTTCCTGCAAAATCTGGAGTTGCTGGG
GGCATTCTTTTAGTTGTCCCCAATGTTATGGGTATGATGTGCTGGTCTCCTCCTCTGGATAAGATGGGCA
ACAGTGTTAAGGGAATTCACTTTTGTCACGATCTTGTTTCTCTGTGTAATTTCCATAACTATGATAATTT
GAGACACTTTGCAAAAAAACTTGATCCTCGAAGAGAAGGTGGTGATCAAAGGGTAAAGTCAGTGATAAAT
CTTTTGTTTGCTGCATATACTGGAGATGTGTCTGCACTTCGAAGATTTGCTTTGTCAGCTATGGACATGG
AACAGCGGGACTATGATTCTAGAACAGCACTCCATGTAGCTGCTGCAGAGGGTCATGTTGAAGTTGTTAA
ATTTTTGCTGGAAGCCTGCAAAGTAAACCCTTTCCCCAAGGACAGGTGGAATAACACTCCCATGGATGAA
GCACTGCACTTTGGACACCATGATGTATTTAAAATTCTCCAAGAATACCAAGTCCAGTACACACCTCAAG
GAGATTCTGACAACGGGAAGGAAAATCAAACAGTCCATAAGAATCTTGATGGATTGTTGCTCGAGCCATG
GAAGGTCGAGCACCACCACCACCACCACTGAGATCCGGCTGCTAACAAAGCCCGAAAGGAAGCTGAGTTG
GCTGCTGCCACCGCTGAGCAATAACTAGCATAACCCCTTGGGGCCTCTAAACGGGTCTTGAGGGGTTTTT
TGCTGAAAGGAGGAACTATATCCGGAT
